>Addgene plasmid #202013 | APEX2-V5-G3BP1_pTRE-G418 | addgene full sequence | sequence record 397607 | Addgene NGS Result
TTGAGATCCTTTTTTTCTGCGCGTAATCTGCTGCTTGCAAACAAAAAAACCACCGCTACCAGCGGTGGTT
TGTTTGCCGGATCAAGAGCTACCAACTCTTTTTCCGAAGGTAACTGGCTTCAGCAGAGCGCAGATACCAA
ATACTGTTCTTCTAGTGTAGCCGTAGTTAGGCCACCACTTCAAGAACTCTGTAGCACCGCCTACATACCT
CGCTCTGCTAATCCTGTTACCAGTGGCTGCTGCCAGTGGCGATAAGTCGTGTCTTACCGGGTTGGACTCA
AGACGATAGTTACCGGATAAGGCGCAGCGGTCGGGCTGAACGGGGGGTTCGTGCACACAGCCCAGCTTGG
AGCGAACGACCTACACCGAACTGAGATACCTACAGCGTGAGCTATGAGAAAGCGCCACGCTTCCCGAAGG
GAGAAAGGCGGACAGGTATCCGGTAAGCGGCAGGGTCGGAACAGGAGAGCGCACGAGGGAGCTTCCAGGG
GGAAACGCCTGGTATCTTTATAGTCCTGTCGGGTTTCGCCACCTCTGACTTGAGCGTCGATTTTTGTGAT
GCTCGTCAGGGGGGCGGAGCCTATGGAAAAACGCCAGCAACGCGGCCTTTTTACGGTTCCTGGCCTTTTG
CTGGCCTTTTGCTCACATGTTCTTTCCTGCGTTATCCCCTGATTCTGTGGATAACCGTATTACCGCCTTT
GAGTGAGCTGATACCGCTCGCCGCAGCCGAACGACCGAGCGCAGCGAGTCAGTGAGCGAGGAAGCGGAAG
AGCGCCCAATACGCAAACCGCCTCTCCCCGCGCGTTGGCCGATTCATTAATGCAGCTGGCACGACAGGTT
TCCCGACTGGAAAGCGGGCAGTGAGCGCAACGCAATTAATGTGAGTTAGCTCACTCATTAGGCACCCCAG
GCTTTACACTTTATGCTTCCGGCTCGTATGTTGTGTGGAATTGTGAGCGGATAACAATTTCACACAGGAA
ACAGCTATGACCATGATTACGCCAAGCGCGCAATTAACCCTCACTAAAGGGAACAAAAGCTGGAGCTGCA
AGCTTAATGTAGTCTTATGCAATACTCTTGTAGTCTTGCAACATGGTAACGATGAGTTAGCAACATGCCT
TACAAGGAGAGAAAAAGCACCGTGCATGCCGATTGGTGGAAGTAAGGTGGTACGATCGTGCCTTATTAGG
AAGGCAACAGACGGGTCTGACATGGATTGGACGAACCACTGAATTGCCGCATTGCAGAGATATTGTATTT
AAGTGCCTAGCTCGATACATAAACGGGTCTCTCTGGTTAGACCAGATCTGAGCCTGGGAGCTCTCTGGCT
AACTAGGGAACCCACTGCTTAAGCCTCAATAAAGCTTGCCTTGAGTGCTTCAAGTAGTGTGTGCCCGTCT
GTTGTGTGACTCTGGTAACTAGAGATCCCTCAGACCCTTTTAGTCAGTGTGGAAAATCTCTAGCAGTGGC
GCCCGAACAGGGACTTGAAAGCGAAAGGGAAACCAGAGGAGCTCTCTCGACGCAGGACTCGGCTTGCTGA
AGCGCGCACGGCAAGAGGCGAGGGGCGGCGACTGGTGAGTACGCCAAAAATTTTGACTAGCGGAGGCTAG
AAGGAGAGAGATGGGTGCGAGAGCGTCAGTATTAAGCGGGGGAGAATTAGATCGCGATGGGAAAAAATTC
GGTTAAGGCCAGGGGGAAAGAAAAAATATAAATTAAAACATATAGTATGGGCAAGCAGGGAGCTAGAACG
ATTCGCAGTTAATCCTGGCCTGTTAGAAACATCAGAAGGCTGTAGACAAATACTGGGACAGCTACAACCA
TCCCTTCAGACAGGATCAGAAGAACTTAGATCATTATATAATACAGTAGCAACCCTCTATTGTGTGCATC
AAAGGATAGAGATAAAAGACACCAAGGAAGCTTTAGACAAGATAGAGGAAGAGCAAAACAAAAGTAAGAC
CACCGCACAGCAAGCGGCCGCTGATCTTCAGACCTGGAGGAGGAGATATGAGGGACAATTGGAGAAGTGA
ATTATATAAATATAAAGTAGTAAAAATTGAACCATTAGGAGTAGCACCCACCAAGGCAAAGAGAAGAGTG
GTGCAGAGAGAAAAAAGAGCAGTGGGAATAGGAGCTTTGTTCCTTGGGTTCTTGGGAGCAGCAGGAAGCA
CTATGGGCGCAGCGTCAATGACGCTGACGGTACAGGCCAGACAATTATTGTCTGGTATAGTGCAGCAGCA
GAACAATTTGCTGAGGGCTATTGAGGCGCAACAGCATCTGTTGCAACTCACAGTCTGGGGCATCAAGCAG
CTCCAGGCAAGAATCCTGGCTGTGGAAAGATACCTAAAGGATCAACAGCTCCTGGGGATTTGGGGTTGCT
CTGGAAAACTCATTTGCACCACTGCTGTGCCTTGGAATGCTAGTTGGAGTAATAAATCTCTGGAACAGAT
TTGGAATCACACGACCTGGATGGAGTGGGACAGAGAAATTAACAATTACACAAGCTTAATACACTCCTTA
ATTGAAGAATCGCAAAACCAGCAAGAAAAGAATGAACAAGAATTATTGGAATTAGATAAATGGGCAAGTT
TGTGGAATTGGTTTAACATAACAAATTGGCTGTGGTATATAAAATTATTCATAATGATAGTAGGAGGCTT
GGTAGGTTTAAGAATAGTTTTTGCTGTACTTTCTATAGTGAATAGAGTTAGGCAGGGATATTCACCATTA
TCGTTTCAGACCCACCTCCCAACCCCGAGGGGACAATTCTCGACCTCGAGACAAATGGCAGTATTCATCC
ACAATTTTAAAAGAAAAGGGGGGATTGGGGGGTACAGTGCAGGGGAAAGAATAGTAGACATAATAGCAAC
AGACATACAAACTAAAGAATTACAAAAACAAATTACAAAAATTCAAAATTTTCGGGTTTATTACAGGGAC
AGCAGAGATCCACTTTGGCCGCGAATCGATATGTCGAGTTTACTCCCTATCAGTGATAGAGAACGTATGT
CGAGTTTACTCCCTATCAGTGATAGAGAACGATGTCGAGTTTACTCCCTATCAGTGATAGAGAACGTATG
TCGAGTTTACTCCCTATCAGTGATAGAGAACGTATGTCGAGTTTACTCCCTATCAGTGATAGAGAACGTA
TGTCGAGTTTATCCCTATCAGTGATAGAGAACGTATGTCGAGTTTACTCCCTATCAGTGATAGAGAACGT
ATGTCGAGGTAGGCGTGTACGGTGGGAGGCCTATATAAGCAGAGCTCGTTTAGTGAACCGTCAGATCGCC
TGGAGAATTGGCTAGCGCCACCATGGGGAAATCATACCCAACAGTGTCCGCAGACTACCAGGATGCCGTG
GAGAAAGCCAAGAAGAAGCTGAGAGGGTTTATCGCAGAAAAGAGGTGCGCACCTCTGATGCTGAGACTGG
CTTTCCACAGCGCAGGCACCTTTGACAAGGGAACCAAAACAGGCGGACCCTTTGGAACAATCAAGCACCC
TGCTGAACTGGCACATAGTGCCAACAATGGGCTGGACATCGCCGTGCGGCTGCTGGAACCTCTGAAAGCA
GAGTTCCCAATTCTGTCCTACGCCGATTTTTATCAGCTGGCAGGAGTGGTCGCTGTGGAGGTCACTGGGG
GCCCCAAGGTGCCTTTCCACCCAGGACGGGAGGACAAACCAGAACCACCTCCAGAGGGGCGCCTGCCAGA
TCCGACAAAGGGCTCCGACCATCTGCGAGATGTGTTTGGGAAAGCTATGGGCCTGACTGACCAGGATATC
GTCGCACTGTCTGGAGGGCACACCATTGGCGCCGCTCATAAGGAAAGGTCAGGCTTCGAGGGACCCTGGA
CAAGCAACCCCCTGATTTTCGACAATTCTTACTTTACTGAACTGCTGAGTGGAGAGAAGGAAGGGCTGCT
GCAGCTGCCCAGCGACAAAGCCCTGCTGTCCGATCCCGTGTTCAGACCTCTGGTCGATAAGTATGCAGCC
GACGAGGATGCTTTTTTCGCAGATTACGCAGAAGCACATCAGAAGCTGTCAGAACTGGGATTTGCCGACG
CCGGGCGCGCCGGCAAGCCCATCCCCAACCCCCTGCTGGGCCTGGACAGCACCGGATCCATGGTGATGGA
GAAGCCCAGCCCTCTACTAGTAGGCCGGGAATTTGTGAGACAGTATTACACACTGCTGAACCAGGCCCCA
GACATGCTGCATAGATTTTATGGAAAGAACTCTTCTTATGTCCATGGGGGATTGGATTCAAATGGAAAGC
CAGCAGATGCAGTCTACGGACAGAAAGAAATCCACAGGAAAGTGATGTCACAAAACTTCACCAACTGCCA
CACCAAGATTCGCCATGTTGATGCTCATGCCACGCTAAATGATGGTGTGGTAGTCCAGGTGATGGGGCTT
CTCTCTAACAACAACCAGGCTTTGAGGAGATTCATGCAAACGTTTGTCCTTGCTCCTGAGGGGTCTGTTG
CAAATAAATTCTATGTTCACAATGATATCTTCAGATACCAAGATGAGGTCTTTGGTGGGTTTGTCACTGA
GCCTCAGGAGGAGTCTGAAGAAGAAGTAGAGGAACCTGAAGAAAGACAGCAAACACCTGAGGTGGTACCT
GATGATTCTGGAACTTTCTATGATCAGGCAGTTGTCAGTAATGACATGGAAGAACATTTAGAGGAGCCTG
TTGCTGAACCAGAGCCTGATCCTGAACCAGAACCAGAACAAGAACCTGTATCTGAAATCCAAGAGGAAAA
GCCTGAGCCAGTATTAGAAGAAACTGCCCCTGAGGATGCTCAGAAGAGTTCTTCTCCAGCACCTGCAGAC
ATAGCTCAGACAGTACAGGAAGACTTGAGGACATTTTCTTGGGCATCTGTGACCAGTAAGAATCTTCCAC
CCAGTGGAGCTGTTCCAGTTACTGGGATACCACCTCATGTTGTTAAAGTACCAGCTTCACAGCCCCGTCC
AGAGTCTAAGCCTGAATCTCAGATTCCACCACAAAGACCTCAGCGGGATCAAAGAGTGCGAGAACAACGA
ATAAATATTCCTCCCCAAAGGGGACCCAGACCAATCCGTGAGGCTGGTGAGCAAGGTGACATTGAACCCC
GAAGAATGGTGAGACACCCTGACAGTCACCAACTCTTCATTGGCAACCTGCCTCATGAAGTGGACAAATC
AGAGCTTAAAGATTTCTTTCAAAGTTATGGAAACGTGGTGGAGTTGCGCATTAACAGTGGTGGGAAATTA
CCCAATTTTGGTTTTGTTGTGTTTGATGATTCTGAGCCTGTTCAGAAAGTCCTTAGCAACAGACCCATCA
TGTTCAGAGGTGAGGTCCGTCTGAATGTCGAAGAGAAGAAGACTCGAGCTGCCAGGGAAGGCGACCGACG
AGATAATCGCCTTCGGGGACCTGGAGGCCCTCGAGGTGGGCTGGGTGGTGGAATGAGAGGCCCTCCCCGT
GGAGGCATGGTGCAGAAACCAGGATTTGGAGTGGGAAGGGGGCTTGCGCCACGGCAGTAATAGGGCCGAA
TTCATCCGGGGTTGGGGTTGCGCCTTTTCCAAGGCAGCCCTGGGTTTGCGCAGGGACGCGGCTGCTCTGG
GCGTGGTTCCGGGAAACGCAGCGGCGCCGACCCTGGGTCTCGCACATTCTTCACGTCCGTTCGCAGCGTC
ACCCGGATCTTCGCCGCTACCCTTGTGGGCCCCCCGGCGACGCTTCCTGCTCCGCCCCTAAGTCGGGAAG
GTTCCTTGCGGTTCGCGGCGTGCCGGACGTGACAAACGGAAGCCGCACGTCTCACTAGTACCCTCGCAGA
CGGACAGCGCCAGGGAGCAATGGCAGCGCGCCGACCGCGATGGGCTGTGGCCAATAGCGGCTGCTCAGCA
GGGCGCGCCGAGAGCAGCGGCCGGGAAGGGGCGGTGCGGGAGGCGGGGTGTGGGGCGGTAGTGTGGGCCC
TGTTCCTGCCCGCGCGGTGTTCCGCATTCTGCAAGCCTCCGGAGCGCACGTCGGCAGTCGGCTCCCTCGT
TGACCGAATCACCGACCTCTCTCCCCAGCAATTCACCATGTCTAGACTGGACAAGAGCAAAGTCATAAAC
GGAGCTCTGGAATTACTCAATGGTGTCGGTATCGAAGGCCTGACGACAAGGAAACTCGCTCAAAAGCTGG
GAGTTGAGCAGCCTACCCTGTACTGGCACGTGAAGAACAAGCGGGCCCTGCTCGATGCCCTGCCAATCGA
GATGCTGGACAGGCATCATACCCACTTCTGCCCCCTGGAAGGCGAGTCATGGCAAGACTTTCTGCGGAAC
AACGCCAAGTCATACCGCTGTGCTCTCCTCTCACATCGCGACGGGGCTAAAGTGCATCTCGGCACCCGCC
CAACAGAGAAACAGTACGAAACCCTGGAAAATCAGCTCGCGTTCCTGTGTCAGCAAGGCTTCTCCCTGGA
GAACGCACTGTACGCTCTGTCCGCCGTGGGCCACTTTACACTGGGCTGCGTATTGGAGGAACAGGAGCAT
CAAGTAGCAAAAGAGGAAAGAGAGACACCTACCACCGATTCTATGCCCCCACTTCTGAGACAAGCAATTG
AGCTGTTCGACCGGCAGGGAGCCGAACCTGCCTTCCTTTTCGGCCTGGAACTAATCATATGTGGCCTGGA
GAAACAGCTAAAGTGCGAAAGCGGCGGGCCGACCGACGCCCTTGACGATTTTGACTTAGACATGCTCCCA
GCCGATGCCCTTGACGACTTTGACCTTGATATGCTGCCTGCTGACGCTCTTGACGATTTTGACCTTGACA
TGCTCCCCGGGGGAAGCGGAGCTACTAACTTCAGCCTGCTGAAGCAGGCTGGAGACGTGGAGGAGAACCC
TGGACCTATTGAACAAGATGGATTGCACGCAGGTTCTCCGGCCGCTTGGGTGGAGAGGCTATTCGGCTAT
GACTGGGCACAACAGACAATCGGCTGCTCTGATGCCGCCGTGTTCCGGCTGTCAGCGCAGGGGCGCCCGG
TTCTTTTTGTCAAGACCGACCTGTCCGGTGCCCTGAATGAACTGCAAGACGAGGCAGCGCGGCTATCGTG
GCTGGCCACGACGGGCGTTCCTTGCGCAGCTGTGCTCGACGTTGTCACTGAAGCGGGAAGGGACTGGCTG
CTATTGGGCGAAGTGCCGGGGCAGGATCTCCTGTCATCTCACCTTGCTCCTGCCGAGAAAGTATCCATCA
TGGCTGATGCAATGCGGCGGCTGCATACGCTTGATCCGGCTACCTGCCCATTCGACCACCAAGCGAAACA
TCGCATCGAGCGAGCACGTACTCGGATGGAAGCCGGTCTTGTCGATCAGGATGATCTGGACGAAGAGCAT
CAGGGGCTCGCGCCAGCCGAACTGTTCGCCAGGCTCAAGGCGAGCATGCCCGACGGCGAGGATCTCGTCG
TGACCCATGGCGATGCCTGCTTGCCGAATATCATGGTGGAAAATGGCCGCTTTTCTGGATTCATCGACTG
TGGCCGGCTGGGTGTGGCGGACCGCTATCAGGACATAGCGTTGGCTACCCGTGATATTGCTGAAGAGCTT
GGCGGCGAATGGGCTGACCGCTTCCTCGTGCTTTACGGTATCGCCGCTCCCGATTCGCAGCGCATCGCCT
TCTATCGCCTTCTTGACGAGTTCTTCTGATAACCGCGGCCTGCTGCCGGCTCTGCGGCCTCTTCCGCGTC
TTCGCCTTCGCCCTCAGACGAGTCGGATCTCCCTTTGGGCCGCCTCCCCGCCTGTTTCGCCTCGGCGTCC
GGACTAGAGGTACCTTTAAGACCAATGACTTACAAGGCAGCTGTAGATCTTAGCCACTTTTTAAAAGAAA
AGGGGGGACTGGAAGGGCTAATTCACTCCCAACGAAGACAAGATCTGCTTTTTGCTTGTACTGGGTCTCT
CTGGTTAGACCAGATCTGAGCCTGGGAGCTCTCTGGCTAACTAGGGAACCCACTGCTTAAGCCTCAATAA
AGCTTGCCTTGAGTGCTTCAAGTAGTGTGTGCCCGTCTGTTGTGTGACTCTGGTAACTAGAGATCCCTCA
GACCCTTTTAGTCAGTGTGGAAAATCTCTAGCAGTAGTAGTTCATGTCATCTTATTATTCAGTATTTATA
ACTTGCAAAGAAATGAATATCAGAGAGTGAGAGGAACTTGTTTATTGCAGCTTATAATGGTTACAAATAA
AGCAATAGCATCACAAATTTCACAAATAAAGCATTTTTTTCACTGCATTCTAGTTGTGGTTTGTCCAAAC
TCATCAATGTATCTTATCATGTCTGGCTCTAGCTATCCCGCCCCTAACTCCGCCCATCCCGCCCCTAACT
CCGCCCAGTTCCGCCCATTCTCCGCCCCATGGCTGACTAATTTTTTTTATTTATGCAGAGGCCGAGGCCG
CCTCGGCCTCTGAGCTATTCCAGAAGTAGTGAGGAGGCTTTTTTGGAGGCCTTTCAAATATGTATCCGCT
CATGAGACAATAACCCTGATAAATGCTTCAATAATATTGAAAAAGGAAGAGTATGAGTATTCAACATTTC
CGTGTCGCCCTTATTCCCTTTTTTGCGGCATTTTGCCTTCCTGTTTTTGCTCACCCAGAAACGCTGGTGA
AAGTAAAAGATGCTGAAGATCAGTTGGGTGCACGAGTGGGTTACATCGAACTGGATCTCAACAGCGGTAA
GATCCTTGAGAGTTTTCGCCCCGAAGAACGTTTTCCAATGATGAGCACTTTTAAAGTTCTGCTATGTGGC
GCGGTATTATCCCGTATTGACGCCGGGCAAGAGCAACTCGGTCGCCGCATACACTATTCTCAGAATGACT
TGGTTGAGTACTCACCAGTCACAGAAAAGCATCTTACGGATGGCATGACAGTAAGAGAATTATGCAGTGC
TGCCATAACCATGAGTGATAACACTGCGGCCAACTTACTTCTGACAACGATCGGAGGACCGAAGGAGCTA
ACCGCTTTTTTGCACAACATGGGGGATCATGTAACTCGCCTTGATCGTTGGGAACCGGAGCTGAATGAAG
CCATACCAAACGACGAGCGTGACACCACGATGCCTGTAGCAATGGCAACAACGTTGCGCAAACTATTAAC
TGGCGAACTACTTACTCTAGCTTCCCGGCAACAATTAATAGACTGGATGGAGGCGGATAAAGTTGCAGGA
CCACTTCTGCGCTCGGCCCTTCCGGCTGGCTGGTTTATTGCTGATAAATCTGGAGCCGGTGAGCGTGGGT
CTCGCGGTATCATTGCAGCACTGGGGCCAGATGGTAAGCCCTCCCGTATCGTAGTTATCTACACGACGGG
GAGTCAGGCAACTATGGATGAACGAAATAGACAGATCGCTGAGATAGGTGCCTCACTGATTAAGCATTGG
TAACTGTCAGACCAAGTTTACTCATATATACTTTAGATTGATTTAAAACTTCATTTTTAATTTAAAAGGA
TCTAGGTGAAGATCCTTTTTGATAATCTCATGACCAAAATCCCTTAACGTGAGTTTTCGTTCCACTGAGC
GTCAGACCCCGTAGAAAAGATCAAAGGATCTTC
Features (pLannotate 1.2.2; 27 found; start..end, strand, type, name):
      1..589     +  rep_origin     ori: high-copy-number ColE1/pMB1/pBR322/pUC origin of replication
    772..864     +  CDS            lacI (fragment): lac repressor; lacI; The lac repressor binds to the lac operator to inhibit transcription in E. coli. This inhibition can be relieved by adding lactose or isopropyl-β-D-thiogalactopyranoside (IPTG).
    877..898     +  protein_bind   CAP binding site: CAP binding activates transcription in the presence of cAMP. E. coli catabolite activator protein
    913..943     +  promoter       lac promoter: promoter for the E. coli lac operon
    951..967     +  protein_bind   lac operator: The lac repressor binds to the lac operator to inhibit transcription in E. coli. This inhibition can be relieved by adding lactose or isopropyl-β-D-thiogalactopyranoside (IPTG). lac repressor encoded by lacI
   1012..1030    +  promoter       T3 promoter: promoter for bacteriophage T3 RNA polymerase
   1058..1284    +  promoter       RSV promoter: Rous sarcoma virus enhancer/promoter
   1285..1465    +  LTR            5' LTR (truncated): truncated 5' long terminal repeat (LTR) from HIV-1
   1512..1637    +  misc_feature   HIV-1 Ψ: packaging signal of human immunodeficiency virus type 1
   1621..1984    +  CDS            HIV-1 gag (fragment): gag protein from human immunodeficiency virus 1; gag
   2130..2363    +  misc_feature   RRE: The Rev response element (RRE) of HIV-1 allows for Rev-dependent mRNA export from the nucleus to the cytoplasm.
   2740..2764    +  CDS            Rev (fragment): human immunodeficiency virus 1 (HIV-1) Rev protein; rev; enhances nuclear export of unspliced and incompletely spliced viral mRNAs
   2805..2922    +  misc_feature   cPPT/CTS: central polypurine tract and central termination sequence of HIV-1
   2976..3290    +  promoter       tight TRE promoter: Tet-responsive promoter PTight, consisting of seven tet operator sequences followed by the minimal CMV promoter
   3313..4062    +  CDS            APX1: APX1_PEA - Also known as APPX1. Experimental evidence at protein level: Swiss-Prot protein existence level 1. Plays a key role in hydrogen peroxide removal. From Pisum sativum (Garden pea).
   4120..5517    +  CDS            G3BP1: G3BP1_HUMAN - Also known as G3BP. Experimental evidence at protein level: Swiss-Prot protein existence level 1. ATP- and magnesium-dependent helicase that plays an essential role in innate immunity (PubMed:30510222). Participates in the DNA- triggered cGAS/STING pathway by promoting the DNA binding and activation of CGAS. Enhances also DDX58-induced type I interferon production probably by helping DDX58 at sensing pathogenic RNA (PubMed:30804210). In addition, plays an essential role in stress granule formation (PubMed:12642610, PubMed:20180778, PubMed:23279204). Unwinds preferentially partial
   5538..6048    +  promoter       hPGK promoter: human phosphoglycerate kinase 1 promoter
   6058..6755    +  CDS            rtTA3 (fragment): reverse tetracycline transactivator 3 activates expression from Tet-responsive promoters in the presence of doxycycline
   6685..6795    +  CDS            VP48: 3 tandem repeats of the minimal activation domain of herpes simplex virus VP16 (Cheng et al., 2013)
   6868..7659    +  CDS            NeoR/KanR: aminoglycoside phosphotransferase from Tn5; aph(3')-II (or nptII); confers resistance to neomycin, kanamycin, and G418 (Geneticin®)
   7663..7751    +  misc_feature   WPRE (fragment): woodchuck hepatitis virus posttranscriptional regulatory element
   7777..7848    +  CDS            nef (fragment): NEF_HV1Z2 - Experimental evidence at protein level: Swiss-Prot protein existence level 1. Extracellular Nef protein targets CD4(+) T-lymphocytes for apoptosis by interacting with CXCR4 surface receptors. From Human immunodeficiency virus type 1 group M subtype D (isolate Z2/CDC-Z34) (HIV-1).
   7850..8083    +  LTR            3' LTR (ΔU3): self-inactivating 3' long terminal repeat (LTR) from HIV-1
   8155..8276    +  polyA_signal   SV40 poly(A) signal: SV40 polyadenylation signal
   8316..8451    +  rep_origin     SV40 ori: SV40 origin of replication
   8459..8522    +  promoter       AmpR promoter: bla
   8523..9383    +  CDS            AmpR: β-lactamase; bla; confers resistance to ampicillin, carbenicillin, and related antibiotics
