[The description below was written by a language model from this plasmid's Addgene catalogue record and pLannotate feature annotations shown in this document.]
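Description:
APEX2-V5-G3BP1_pTRE-G418 is a third-generation-style, self-inactivating HIV-1 lentiviral transfer vector on a pTRE backbone, built for doxycycline-inducible expression of an APEX2–G3BP1 fusion in mammalian cells. It is propagated in E. coli through a high-copy ColE1/pUC origin with ampicillin selection (AmpR). The viral portion comprises an RSV promoter driving a truncated 5' LTR, the Ψ packaging signal with a gag fragment, the RRE for Rev-dependent nuclear export, the cPPT/CTS, a WPRE fragment and a ΔU3 3' LTR. This is followed by an SV40 polyadenylation signal and SV40 origin. Remnants of a lac promoter/operator region and a T3 promoter sit upstream of the viral cassette.

The payload is an all-in-one Tet-On arrangement. A tight TRE promoter (seven tet operators plus a minimal CMV promoter) drives the roughly 2.2 kb synthetic insert. In it, the engineered ascorbate peroxidase APEX2 (annotated by homology to a plant APX1) is joined through a V5 epitope tag, named in the catalogue entry but not separately annotated, to human G3BP1, a core stress granule protein. Downstream, a human PGK promoter drives the reverse tetracycline transactivator rtTA3, followed by a NeoR/KanR coding sequence. How the two are linked is not annotated. The catalogue lists the mammalian marker as gentamicin, but the construct name and this gene point to G418 selection of transduced cells. With doxycycline, rtTA3 activates the TRE and produces cytosolic APEX2-G3BP1, which can be used for peroxidase-based proximity labelling of proteins near G3BP1. The associated work concerns mapping proteome trafficking within and between living cells. The sequenced record is slightly shorter than the catalogue size (9,553 versus 9,587 bp).
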