Addgene plasmid #202013: APEX2-V5-G3BP1_pTRE-G418
Purpose: expresses APEX2-G3BP1 in the mammalian cytosol under dox inducible promoter, lentiviral vector
Depositing lab: Alice Ting. Depositing organization: Stanford University. Publication: Dynamic mapping of proteome trafficking within and between living cells by TransitID. Qin W, Cheah JS, Xu C, Messing J, Freibaum BD, Boeynaems S, Taylor JP, Udeshi ND, Carr SA, Ting AY. Cell. 2023 Jun 23:S0092-8674(23)00596-2. doi: 10.1016/j.cell.2023.05.044. PubMed 37385249.
Backbone
  Vector backbone: pTRE
  Total vector size (bp): 9587
  Vector type: Mammalian Expression, Lentiviral
  Selectable markers: Gentamicin
Growth in bacteria
  Bacterial resistance: Ampicillin, 100 μg/mL
  Growth temperature: 30°C
  Growth strain: NEB Stable
  Copy number: Unknown
Gene/Insert
  Gene/Insert name: APEX2-V5-G3BP1
  Species: Synthetic
  Insert size (bp): 2205
  Promoter: pTRE-Tight
  Cloning method: Gibson Cloning
  Sequencing primers: 5′ gcagagctcgtttagtgaaccg
Terms and licenses: Academic/Nonprofit Terms; Industry Terms: Not Available to Industry
Depositor comments: Please visit https://www.biorxiv.org/content/10.1101/2023.02.07.527548v1 for bioRxiv preprint
How to cite: APEX2-V5-G3BP1_pTRE-G418 was a gift from Alice Ting (Addgene plasmid # 202013 ; http://n2t.net/addgene:202013 ; RRID:Addgene_202013)
